>Addgene plasmid #197356 | pX458-dErbB3 | addgene full sequence | sequence record 389880 | Addgene Partial NGS Result
GAGGGCCTATTTCCCATGATTCCTTCATATTTGCATATACGATACAAGGCTGTTAGAGAGATAATTGGAA
TTAATTTGACTGTAAACACAAAGATATTAGTACAAAATACGTGACGTAGAAAGTAATAATTTCTTGGGTA
GTTTGCAGTTTTAAAATTATGTTTTAAAATGGACTATCATATGCTTACCGTAACTTGAAAGTATTTCGAT
TTCTTGGCTTTATATATCTTGTGGAAAGGACGAAACACCGCCGACTCTTCAATGACAGCGGTTTTAGAGC
TAGAAATAGCAAGTTAAAATAAGGCTAGTCCGTTATCAACTTGAAAAAGTGGCACCGAGTCGGTGCTTTT
TTGTTTTAGAGCTAGAAATAGCAAGTTAAAATAAGGCTAGTCCGTTTTTAGCGCGTGCGCCAATTCTGCA
GACAAATGGCTCTAGAGGTACCCGTTACATAACTTACGGTAAATGGCCCGCCTGGCTGACCGCCCAACGA
CCCCCGCCCATTGACGTCAATAGTAACGCCAATAGGGACTTTCCATTGACGTCAATGGGTGGAGTATTTA
CGGTAAACTGCCCACTTGGCAGTACATCAAGTGTATCATATGCCAAGTACGCCCCCTATTGACGTCAATG
ACGGTAAATGGCCCGCCTGGCATTGTGCCCAGTACATGACCTTATGGGACTTTCCTACTTGGCAGTACAT
CTACGTATTAGTCATCGCTATTACCATGGTCGAGGTGAGCCCCACGTTCTGCTTCACTCTCCCCATCTCC
CCCCCCTCCCCACCCCCAATTTTGTATTTATTTATTTTTTAATTATTTTGTGCAGCGATGGGGGCGGGGG
GGGGGGGGGGGCGCGCGCCAGGCGGGGCGGGGCGGGGCGAGGGGCGGGGCGGGGCGAGGCGGAGAGGTGC
GGCGGCAGCCAATCAGAGCGGCGCGCTCCGAAAGTTTCCTTTTATGGCGAGGCGGCGGCGGCGGCGGCCC
TATAAAAAGCGAAGCGCGCGGCGGGCGGGAGTCGCTGCGCGCTGCCTTCGCCCCGTGCCCCGCTCCGCCG
CCGCCTCGCGCCGCCCGCCCCGGCTCTGACTGACCGCGTTACTCCCACAGGTGAGCGGGCGGGACGGCCC
TTCTCCTCCGGGCTGTAATTAGCTGAGCAAGAGGTAAGGGTTTAAGGGATGGTTGGTTGGTGGGGTATTA
ATGTTTAATTACCTGGAGCACCTGCCTGAAATCACTTTTTTTCAGGTTGGACCGGTGCCACCATGGACTA
TAAGGACCACGACGGAGACTACAAGGATCATGATATTGATTACAAAGACGATGACGATAAGATGGCCCCA
AAGAAGAAGCGGAAGGTCGGTATCCACGGAGTCCCAGCAGCCGACAAGAAGTACAGCATCGGCCTGGACA
TCGGCACCAACTCTGTGGGCTGGGCCGTGATCACCGACGAGTACAAGGTGCCCAGCAAGAAATTCAAGGT
GCTGGGCAACACCGACCGGCACAGCATCAAGAAGAACCTGATCGGAGCCCTGCTGTTCGACAGCGGCGAA
ACAGCCGAGGCCACCCGGCTGAAGAGAACCGCCAGAAGAAGATACACCAGACGGAAGAACCGGATCTGCT
ATCTGCAAGAGATCTTCAGCAACGAGATGGCCAAGGTGGACGACAGCTTCTTCCACAGACTGGAAGAGTC
CTTCCTGGTGGAAGAGGATAAGAAGCACGAGCGGCACCCCATCTTCGGCAACATCGTGGACGAGGTGGCC
TACCACGAGAAGTACCCCACCATCTACCACCTGAGAAAGAAACTGGTGGACAGCACCGACAAGGCCGACC
TGCGGCTGATCTATCTGGCCCTGGCCCACATGATCAAGTTCCGGGGCCACTTCCTGATCGAGGGCGACCT
GAACCCCGACAACAGCGACGTGGACAAGCTGTTCATCCAGCTGGTGCAGACCTACAACCAGCTGTTCGAG
GAAAACCCCATCAACGCCAGCGGCGTGGACGCCAAGGCCATCCTGTCTGCCAGACTGAGCAAGAGCAGAC
GGCTGGAAAATCTGATCGCCCAGCTGCCCGGCGAGAAGAAGAATGGCCTGTTCGGAAACCTGATTGCCCT
GAGCCTGGGCCTGACCCCCAACTTCAAGAGCAACTTCGACCTGGCCGAGGATGCCAAACTGCAGCTGAGC
AAGGACACCTACGACGACGACCTGGACAACCTGCTGGCCCAGATCGGCGACCAGTACGCCGACCTGTTTC
TGGCCGCCAAGAACCTGTCCGACGCCATCCTGCTGAGCGACATCCTGAGAGTGAACACCGAGATCACCAA
GGCCCCCCTGAGCGCCTCTATGATCAAGAGATACGACGAGCACCACCAGGACCTGACCCTGCTGAAAGCT
CTCGTGCGGCAGCAGCTGCCTGAGAAGTACAAAGAGATTTTCTTCGACCAGAGCAAGAACGGCTACGCCG
GCTACATTGACGGCGGAGCCAGCCAGGAAGAGTTCTACAAGTTCATCAAGCCCATCCTGGAAAAGATGGA
CGGCACCGAGGAACTGCTCGTGAAGCTGAACAGAGAGGACCTGCTGCGGAAGCAGCGGACCTTCGACAAC
GGCAGCATCCCCCACCAGATCCACCTGGGAGAGCTGCACGCCATTCTGCGGCGGCAGGAAGATTTTTACC
CATTCCTGAAGGACAACCGGGAAAAGATCGAGAAGATCCTGACCTTCCGCATCCCCTACTACGTGGGCCC
TCTGGCCAGGGGAAACAGCAGATTCGCCTGGATGACCAGAAAGAGCGAGGAAACCATCACCCCCTGGAAC
TTCGAGGAAGTGGTGGACAAGGGCGCTTCCGCCCAGAGCTTCATCGAGCGGATGACCAACTTCGATAAGA
ACCTGCCCAACGAGAAGGTGCTGCCCAAGCACAGCCTGCTGTACGAGTACTTCACCGTGTATAACGAGCT
GACCAAAGTGAAATACGTGACCGAGGGAATGAGAAAGCCCGCCTTCCTGAGCGGCGAGCAGAAAAAGGCC
ATCGTGGACCTGCTGTTCAAGACCAACCGGAAAGTGACCGTGAAGCAGCTGAAAGAGGACTACTTCAAGA
AAATCGAGTGCTTCGACTCCGTGGAAATCTCCGGCGTGGAAGATCGGTTCAACGCCTCCCTGGGCACATA
CCACGATCTGCTGAAAATTATCAAGGACAAGGACTTCCTGGACAATGAGGAAAACGAGGACATTCTGGAA
GATATCGTGCTGACCCTGACACTGTTTGAGGACAGAGAGATGATCGAGGAACGGCTGAAAACCTATGCCC
ACCTGTTCGACGACAAAGTGATGAAGCAGCTGAAGCGGCGGAGATACACCGGCTGGGGCAGGCTGAGCCG
GAAGCTGATCAACGGCATCCGGGACAAGCAGTCCGGCAAGACAATCCTGGATTTCCTGAAGTCCGACGGC
TTCGCCAACAGAAACTTCATGCAGCTGATCCACGACGACAGCCTGACCTTTAAAGAGGACATCCAGAAAG
CCCAGGTGTCCGGCCAGGGCGATAGCCTGCACGAGCACATTGCCAATCTGGCCGGCAGCCCCGCCATTAA
GAAGGGCATCCTGCAGACAGTGAAGGTGGTGGACGAGCTCGTGAAAGTGATGGGCCGGCACAAGCCCGAG
AACATCGTGATCGAAATGGCCAGAGAGAACCAGACCACCCAGAAGGGACAGAAGAACAGCCGCGAGAGAA
TGAAGCGGATCGAAGAGGGCATCAAAGAGCTGGGCAGCCAGATCCTGAAAGAACACCCCGTGGAAAACAC
CCAGCTGCAGAACGAGAAGCTGTACCTGTACTACCTGCAGAATGGGCGGGATATGTACGTGGACCAGGAA
CTGGACATCAACCGGCTGTCCGACTACGATGTGGACCATATCGTGCCTCAGAGCTTTCTGAAGGACGACT
CCATCGACAACAAGGTGCTGACCAGAAGCGACAAGAACCGGGGCAAGAGCGACAACGTGCCCTCCGAAGA
GGTCGTGAAGAAGATGAAGAACTACTGGCGGCAGCTGCTGAACGCCAAGCTGATTACCCAGAGAAAGTTC
GACAATCTGACCAAGGCCGAGAGAGGCGGCCTGAGCGAACTGGATAAGGCCGGCTTCATCAAGAGACAGC
TGGTGGAAACCCGGCAGATCACAAAGCACGTGGCACAGATCCTGGACTCCCGGATGAACACTAAGTACGA
CGAGAATGACAAGCTGATCCGGGAAGTGAAAGTGATCACCCTGAAGTCCAAGCTGGTGTCCGATTTCCGG
AAGGATTTCCAGTTTTACAAAGTGCGCGAGATCAACAACTACCACCACGCCCACGACGCCTACCTGAACG
CCGTCGTGGGAACCGCCCTGATCAAAAAGTACCCTAAGCTGGAAAGCGAGTTCGTGTACGGCGACTACAA
GGTGTACGACGTGCGGAAGATGATCGCCAAGAGCGAGCAGGAAATCGGCAAGGCTACCGCCAAGTACTTC
TTCTACAGCAACATCATGAACTTTTTCAAGACCGAGATTACCCTGGCCAACGGCGAGATCCGGAAGCGGC
CTCTGATCGAGACAAACGGCGAAACCGGGGAGATCGTGTGGGATAAGGGCCGGGATTTTGCCACCGTGCG
GAAAGTGCTGAGCATGCCCCAAGTGAATATCGTGAAAAAGACCGAGGTGCAGACAGGCGGCTTCAGCAAA
GAGTCTATCCTGCCCAAGAGGAACAGCGATAAGCTGATCGCCAGAAAGAAGGACTGGGACCCTAAGAAGT
ACGGCGGCTTCGACAGCCCCACCGTGGCCTATTCTGTGCTGGTGGTGGCCAAAGTGGAAAAGGGCAAGTC
CAAGAAACTGAAGAGTGTGAAAGAGCTGCTGGGGATCACCATCATGGAAAGAAGCAGCTTCGAGAAGAAT
CCCATCGACTTTCTGGAAGCCAAGGGCTACAAAGAAGTGAAAAAGGACCTGATCATCAAGCTGCCTAAGT
ACTCCCTGTTCGAGCTGGAAAACGGCCGGAAGAGAATGCTGGCCTCTGCCGGCGAACTGCAGAAGGGAAA
CGAACTGGCCCTGCCCTCCAAATATGTGAACTTCCTGTACCTGGCCAGCCACTATGAGAAGCTGAAGGGC
TCCCCCGAGGATAATGAGCAGAAACAGCTGTTTGTGGAACAGCACAAGCACTACCTGGACGAGATCATCG
AGCAGATCAGCGAGTTCTCCAAGAGAGTGATCCTGGCCGACGCTAATCTGGACAAAGTGCTGTCCGCCTA
CAACAAGCACCGGGATAAGCCCATCAGAGAGCAGGCCGAGAATATCATCCACCTGTTTACCCTGACCAAT
CTGGGAGCCCCTGCCGCCTTCAAGTACTTTGACACCACCATCGACCGGAAGAGGTACACCAGCACCAAAG
AGGTGCTGGACGCCACCCTGATCCACCAGAGCATCACCGGCCTGTACGAGACACGGATCGACCTGTCTCA
GCTGGGAGGCGACAAAAGGCCGGCGGCCACGAAAAAGGCCGGCCAGGCAAAAAAGAAAAAGGAATTCGGC
AGTGGAGAGGGCAGAGGAAGTCTGCTAACATGCGGTGACGTCGAGGAGAATCCTGGCCCAGTGAGCAAGG
GCGAGGAGCTGTTCACCGGGGTGGTGCCCATCCTGGTCGAGCTGGACGGCGACGTAAACGGCCACAAGTT
CAGCGTGTCCGGCGAGGGCGAGGGCGATGCCACCTACGGCAAGCTGACCCTGAAGTTCATCTGCACCACC
GGCAAGCTGCCCGTGCCCTGGCCCACCCTCGTGACCACCCTGACCTACGGCGTGCAGTGCTTCAGCCGCT
ACCCCGACCACATGAAGCAGCACGACTTCTTCAAGTCCGCCATGCCCGAAGGCTACGTCCAGGAGCGCAC
CATCTTCTTCAAGGACGACGGCAACTACAAGACCCGCGCCGAGGTGAAGTTCGAGGGCGACACCCTGGTG
AACCGCATCGAGCTGAAGGGCATCGACTTCAAGGAGGACGGCAACATCCTGGGGCACAAGCTGGAGTACA
ACTACAACAGCCACAACGTCTATATCATGGCCGACAAGCAGAAGAACGGCATCAAGGTGAACTTCAAGAT
CCGCCACAACATCGAGGACGGCAGCGTGCAGCTCGCCGACCACTACCAGCAGAACACCCCCATCGGCGAC
GGCCCCGTGCTGCTGCCCGACAACCACTACCTGAGCACCCAGTCCGCCCTGAGCAAAGACCCCAACGAGA
AGCGCGATCACATGGTCCTGCTGGAGTTCGTGACCGCCGCCGGGATCACTCTCGGCATGGACGAGCTGTA
CAAGGAATTCTAACTAGAGCTCGCTGATCAGCCTCGACTGTGCCTTCTAGTTGCCAGCCATCTGTTGTTT
GCCCCTCCCCCGTGCCTTCCTTGACCCTGGAAGGTGCCACTCCCACTGTCCTTTCCTAATAAAATGAGGA
AATTGCATCGCATTGTCTGAGTAGGTGTCATTCTATTCTGGGGGGTGGGGTGGGGCAGGACAGCAAGGGG
GAGGATTGGGAAGAGAATAGCAGGCATGCTGGGGAGCGGCCGCAGGAACCCCTAGTGATGGAGTTGGCCA
CTCCCTCTCTGCGCGCTCGCTCGCTCACTGAGGCCGGGCGACCAAAGGTCGCCCGACGCCCGGGCTTTGC
CCGGGCGGCCTCAGTGAGCGAGCGAGCGCGCAGCTGCCTGCAGGGGCGCCTGATGCGGTATTTTCTCCTT
ACGCATCTGTGCGGTATTTCACACCGCATA
[95 nt withheld, positions 6751-6845]
T
[46 nt withheld, positions 6847-6892]
C
[141 nt withheld, positions 6894-7034]
CCTTTGACGTTGGAGTCCACGTTCTTT
[37 nt withheld, positions 7062-7098]
ACTCTATCTCGGGCTATTCTTTTGATTTATAAGGGATTTTGCCGATTTCGGTCTATTGGTTAAAAAATGA
GCTGATTTAACAAAAATTTAACGCGAATTTTAACAAAATATTAACGTTTACAATTTTATGGTGCACTCTC
AGTACAATCTGCTCTGATGCCGCATAGTTAAGCCAGCCCCGACACCCGCCAACACCCGCTGACGCGCCCT
GACGGGCTTGTCTGCTCCCGGCATCCGCTTACAGACAAGCTGTGACCGTCTCCGGGAGCTGCATGTGTCA
GAGGTTTTCACCGTCATCACCGAAACGCGCGAGACGAAAGGGCCTCGTGATACGCCTATTTTTATAGGTT
AATGTCATGATAATAATGGTTTCTTAGACGTCAGGTGGCACTTTTCGGGGAAATGTGCGCGGAACCCCTA
TTTGTTTATTTTTCTAAATACATTCAAATATGTATCCGCTCATGAGACAATAACCCTGATAAATGCTTCA
ATAATATTGAAAAAGGAAGAGTATGAGTATTCAACATTTCCGTGTCGCCCTTATTCCCTTTTTTGCGGCA
TTTTGCCTTCCTGTTTTTGCTCACCCAGAAACGCTGGTGAAAGTAAAAGATGCTGAAGATCAGTTGGGTG
CACGAGTGGGTTACATCGAACTGGATCTCAACAGCGGTAAGATCCTTGAGAGTTTTCGCCCCGAAGAACG
TTTTCCAATGATGAGCACTTTTAAAGTTCTGCTATGTGGCGCGGTATTATCCCGTATTGACGCCGGGCAA
GAGCAACTCGGTCGCCGCATACACTATTCTCAGAATGACTTGGTTGAGTACTCACCAGTCACAGAAAAGC
ATCTTACGGATGGCATGACAGTAAGAGAATTATGCAGTGCTGCCATAACCATGAGTGATAACACTGCGGC
CAACTTACTTCTGACAACGATCGGAGGACCGAAGGAGCTAACCGCTTTTTTGCACAACATGGGGGATCAT
GTAACTCGCCTTGATCGTTGGGAACCGGAGCTGAATGAAGCCATACCAAACGACGAGCGTGACACCACGA
TGCCTGTAGCAATGGCAACAACGTTGCGCAAACTATTAACTGGCGAACTACTTACTCTAGCTTCCCGGCA
ACAATTAATAGACTGGATGGAGGCGGATAAAGTTGCAGGACCACTTCTGCGCTCGGCCCTTCCGGCTGGC
TGGTTTATTGCTGATAAATCTGGAGCCGGTGAGCGTGGAAGCCGCGGTATCATTGCAGCACTGGGGCCAG
ATGGTAAGCCCTCCCGTATCGTAGTTATCTACACGACGGGGAGTCAGGCAACTATGGATGAACGAAATAG
ACAGATCGCTGAGATAGGTGCCTCACTGATTAAGCATTGGTAACTGTCAGACCAAGTTTACTCATATATA
CTTTAGATTGATTTAAAACTTCATTTTTAATTTAAAAGGATCTAGGTGAAGATCCTTTTTGATAATCTCA
TGACCAAAATCCCTTAACGTGAGTTTTCGTTCCACTGAGCGTCAGACCCCGTAGAAAAGATCAAAGGATC
TTCTTGAGATCCTTTTTTTCTGCGCGTAATCTGCTGCTTGCAAACAAAAAAACCACCGCTACCAGCGGTG
GTTTGTTTGCCGGATCAAGAGCTACCAACTCTTTTTCCGAAGGTAACTGGCTTCAGCAGAGCGCAGATAC
CAAATACTGTTCTTCTAGTGTAGCCGTAGTTAGGCCACCACTTCAAGAACTCTGTAGCACCGCCTACATA
CCTCGCTCTGCTAATCCTGTTACCAGTGGCTGCTGCCAGTGGCGATAAGTCGTGTCTTACCGGGTTGGAC
TCAAGACGATAGTTACCGGATAAGGCGCAGCGGTCGGGCTGAACGGGGGGTTCGTGCACACAGCCCAGCT
TGGAGCGAACGACCTACACCGAACTGAGATACCTACAGCGTGAGCTATGAGAAAGCGCCACGCTTCCCGA
AGGGAGAAAGGCGGACAGGTATCCGGTAAGCGGCAGGGTCGGAACAGGAGAGCGCACGAGGGAGCTTCCA
GGGGGAAACGCCTGGTATCTTTATAGTCCTGTCGGGTTTCGCCACCTCTGACTTGAGCGTCGATTTTTGT
GATGCTCGTCAGGGGGGCGGAGCCTATGGAAAAACGCCAGCAACGCGGCCTTTTTACGGTTCCTGGCCTT
TTGCTGGCCTTTTGCTCACATGT
Features (pLannotate 1.2.2; 19 found; start..end, strand, type, name):
      1..241     +  promoter       U6 promoter: RNA polymerase III promoter for human U6 snRNA
    271..346     +  misc_RNA       gRNA scaffold: guide RNA scaffold for the Streptococcus pyogenes CRISPR/Cas9 system
    353..396     +  misc_RNA       gRNA scaffold (fragment): guide RNA scaffold for the Streptococcus pyogenes CRISPR/Cas9 system
    443..728     +  enhancer       CMV enhancer: human cytomegalovirus immediate early enhancer; contains an 18-bp deletion relative to the standard CMV enhancer
    730..1007    +  promoter       chicken β-actin promoter: No description available
   1008..1235    +  intron         hybrid intron: hybrid between chicken β-actin (CBA) and minute virus of mice (MMV) introns (Gray et al., 2011)
   1373..2974    +  CDS            Cas9(N): N-terminal portion of Streptococcus pyogenes Cas9 (Zetsche et al., 2015)
   2975..5473    +  CDS            Cas9(C): C-terminal portion of Streptococcus pyogenes Cas9 (Zetsche et al., 2015)
   5474..5521    +  CDS            nucleoplasmin NLS: bipartite nuclear localization signal from nucleoplasmin
   5591..6304    +  CDS            EGFP: EGFP is a basic (constitutively fluorescent) green fluorescent protein published in 1996, derived from Aequorea victoria. It is reported to be a rapidly-maturing weak dimer with moderate acid sensitivity.
   6338..6449    +  polyA_signal   bGH poly(A) signal: bovine growth hormone polyadenylation signal
   6554..6694    +  repeat_region  AAV2 ITR: inverted terminal repeat of adeno-associated virus serotype 2 inverted
   6699..6750    -  misc_feature   bom (fragment): basis of mobility region from pBR322
   6769..7224    +  rep_origin     f1 ori (sequence partly withheld): f1 bacteriophage origin of replication; arrow indicates direction of (+) strand synthesis
   7225..7274    -  misc_feature   bom (fragment): basis of mobility region from pBR322
   7376..7411    -  CDS            rop (fragment): Rop protein, which maintains plasmids at low copy number; rop
   7506..7610    +  promoter       AmpR promoter: bla
   7611..8471    +  CDS            AmpR: β-lactamase; bla; confers resistance to ampicillin, carbenicillin, and related antibiotics
   8642..9230    +  rep_origin     ori: high-copy-number ColE1/pMB1/pBR322/pUC origin of replication
