[The description below was written by a language model from this plasmid's Addgene catalogue record and pLannotate feature annotations shown in this document.]
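Description:
pX458-dErbB3 is an all-in-one mammalian CRISPR/Cas9 knockout plasmid of about 9.3 kb, built on the pX458 backbone and designed to disrupt the dog (canine) ERBB3 gene. It is propagated in E. coli through a high-copy ColE1/pUC-type origin with ampicillin selection (AmpR, β-lactamase). The backbone also carries an f1 phage origin and a single annotated AAV2 inverted terminal repeat downstream of the expression cassette. Short fragments annotated as bom and rop are most likely weak matches to backbone remnants, not functional elements.

The payload consists of two expression units. A human U6 RNA polymerase III promoter drives a single guide RNA, with the ERBB3-targeting spacer sitting between the promoter and the Streptococcus pyogenes gRNA scaffold. A partial second scaffold match is annotated immediately after the first. Downstream, a hybrid promoter made of the CMV enhancer, the chicken β-actin promoter and a hybrid intron drives S. pyogenes Cas9. The annotation tool splits Cas9 into contiguous N- and C-terminal portions, which together form one continuous coding sequence. Cas9 is followed by a nucleoplasmin bipartite nuclear localization signal, then EGFP, and the transcript ends at a bovine growth hormone polyadenylation signal. The short gap between the NLS and EGFP is unannotated in the feature table, so the linking element is not stated in the record.

EGFP is the only mammalian marker listed, so transfected cells are identified or sorted by green fluorescence instead of by drug selection. The associated work concerns knockout of all ErbB-family genes to study their roles in proliferation, survival and migration, and this plasmid supplies the ErbB3-targeting component for use in canine cells.
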