Addgene plasmid #197356: pX458-dErbB3
Purpose: A knock-out vector for dog ErbB3.
Depositing lab: Michiyuki Matsuda. Depositing organization: Kyoto University, Graduate School of Biostudies. Publication: Knockout of all ErbB-family genes delineates their roles in proliferation, survival, and migration. Matsuda K, Hirayama D, Hino N, Kuno S, Sakaue-Sawano A, Miyawaki A, Matsuda M, Terai K. J Cell Sci. 2023 Jul 31:jcs.261199. doi: 10.1242/jcs.261199. PubMed 37519219.
Backbone
  Vector backbone: pX458
  Total vector size (bp): 9300
  Vector type: Mammalian Expression, CRISPR
  Selectable markers: EGFP
Growth in bacteria
  Bacterial resistance: Ampicillin, 100 μg/mL
  Growth temperature: 37°C
  Growth strain: DH5alpha
  Copy number: Unknown
Gene/Insert
  Gene/Insert name: A gRNA targeting the dog ERBB3 gene and the cDNA of CRISPR-Cas9
  gRNA/shRNA sequence: CCGACTCTTCAATGACAGCG
  Insert size (bp): 6274
Terms and licenses: Academic/Nonprofit Terms; Industry Terms: Not Available to Industry
How to cite: pX458-dErbB3 was a gift from Michiyuki Matsuda (Addgene plasmid # 197356 ; http://n2t.net/addgene:197356 ; RRID:Addgene_197356)
